Addgene plasmid #24388: pcDNA4-Beclin1 (FL)
Depositing lab: Qing Zhong. Depositing organization: University of California, Berkeley. Publication: Identification of Barkor as a mammalian autophagy-specific factor for Beclin 1 and class III phosphatidylinositol 3-kinase. Sun Q, Fan W, Chen K, Ding X, Chen S, Zhong Q. Proc Natl Acad Sci U S A. 2008 Dec 9. 105(49):19211-6. 10.1073/pnas.0810452105 PubMed 19050071.
Backbone
  Vector backbone: pCDNA4/TO-3*flag
  Backbone size w/o insert (bp): 5100
  Vector type: Mammalian Expression
Growth in bacteria
  Bacterial resistance: Ampicillin, 100 μg/mL
  Growth temperature: 37°C
  Growth strain: DH5alpha
  Copy number: High Copy
Gene/Insert
  Gene/Insert name: Beclin1
  Species: H. sapiens (human)
  Insert size (bp): 1350
  Entrez Gene: BECN1 (a.k.a. ATG6, VPS30, beclin1)
  Promoter: CMV
  Tag / fusion protein: 3xFLAG (C terminal on backbone)
  Cloning method: Restriction Enzyme; 5′ cloning site BamHI (not destroyed); 3′ cloning site NotI (not destroyed)
  Sequencing primers: 5′ CMV-F; 3′ BGH-rev
Terms and licenses: Academic/Nonprofit Terms; Industry Terms: Not Available to Industry
How to cite: pcDNA4-Beclin1 (FL) was a gift from Qing Zhong (Addgene plasmid # 24388 ; http://n2t.net/addgene:24388 ; RRID:Addgene_24388)
