[The description below was written by a language model from this plasmid's Addgene catalogue record and pLannotate feature annotations shown in this document.]
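Description:
pcDNA4-Beclin1 (FL) is a mammalian expression plasmid carrying full-length human Beclin 1 (BECN1, also known as ATG6 or VPS30) in a pcDNA4/TO backbone modified to supply a 3xFLAG tag. The roughly 1.35 kb coding sequence was inserted between BamHI and NotI sites, both retained, and reads directly into the backbone-encoded 3xFLAG epitope, giving a C-terminally tagged protein. Transcription is driven by the human cytomegalovirus immediate-early enhancer and promoter and terminated by the bovine growth hormone polyadenylation signal. Immediately downstream of the CMV promoter, the feature table picks up two short tet operator matches, consistent with the "TO" design. In cells expressing the Tet repressor, these operators allow tetracycline-regulated expression, whereas in ordinary cell lines the promoter behaves constitutively.

In E. coli the plasmid is maintained at high copy through a ColE1/pUC-type origin and selected with ampicillin via the β-lactamase gene. An f1 origin is also present. A second cassette places the Sh ble gene under tandem SV40 early and bacterial EM7 promoters, followed by an SV40 poly(A) signal, so Zeocin resistance can be used to select stable mammalian transfectants. The remaining lac promoter/operator, lacI and bom fragments are backbone remnants with no evident role in the design. The sequenced record is 6,459 nt, in agreement with the stated backbone and insert sizes.

The associated publication concerns the identification of an autophagy-specific partner of Beclin 1 and class III phosphatidylinositol 3-kinase. This suggests use for expressing FLAG-tagged Beclin 1 for detection, immunoprecipitation and interaction studies of autophagy complexes, with "FL" presumably marking the full-length form.
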