Features (pLannotate 1.2.2; 23 found; start..end, strand, type, name):
    143..522     +  enhancer       CMV enhancer: human cytomegalovirus immediate early enhancer
    523..726     +  promoter       CMV promoter: human cytomegalovirus (CMV) immediate early promoter
    728..747     +  promoter       PLtetO-1 promoter (fragment): modified phage lambda PL promoter with tet operator sites (Lutz and Bujard, 1997)
    749..768     +  promoter       PLtetO-1 promoter (fragment): modified phage lambda PL promoter with tet operator sites (Lutz and Bujard, 1997)
    776..809     +  promoter       TRE3GV promoter (fragment): 3rd-generation Tet-responsive promoter that can be activated by binding of Tet-On® 3G, optimized for retroviral and lentiviral vectors
    910..2259    +  CDS            BECN1 (sequence withheld): BECN1_HUMAN - Also known as GT197. Experimental evidence at protein level: Swiss-Prot protein existence level 1. Beclin-1-C 35 kDa localized to mitochondria can promote apoptosis; it induces the mitochondrial translocation of BAX and the release of proapoptotic factors. From Homo sapiens (Human).
   2269..2334    +  CDS            3xFLAG: three tandem FLAG® epitope tags, followed by an enterokinase cleavage site
   2381..2605    +  polyA_signal   bGH poly(A) signal: bovine growth hormone polyadenylation signal
   2609..2630    +  promoter       SV40 promoter (fragment): SV40 enhancer and early promoter
   2651..3079    +  rep_origin     f1 ori (sequence partly withheld): f1 bacteriophage origin of replication; arrow indicates direction of (+) strand synthesis
   3093..3422    +  promoter       SV40 promoter: SV40 enhancer and early promoter
   3470..3517    +  promoter       EM7 promoter: synthetic bacterial promoter&nbsp
   3536..3910    +  CDS            BleoR: antibiotic-binding protein; Sh ble from Streptoalloteichus hindustanus; confers resistance to bleomycin, phleomycin, and Zeocin™
   3920..4045    +  CDS            ble (fragment): BLE_KLEPN - Experimental evidence at protein level: Swiss-Prot protein existence level 1. Binding protein with a strong affinity to the bleomycin family of antibiotics. Binds to CL990; an antimitotic-antibiotic compound. From Klebsiella pneumoniae.
   4040..4161    +  polyA_signal   SV40 poly(A) signal: SV40 polyadenylation signal
   4234..4250    -  protein_bind   lac operator: The lac repressor binds to the lac operator to inhibit transcription in E. coli. This inhibition can be relieved by adding lactose or isopropyl-β-D-thiogalactopyranoside (IPTG). lac repressor encoded by lacI
   4258..4288    -  promoter       lac promoter: promoter for the E. coli lac operon
   4303..4324    -  protein_bind   CAP binding site: CAP binding activates transcription in the presence of cAMP. E. coli catabolite activator protein
   4337..4429    -  CDS            lacI (fragment): lac repressor; lacI; The lac repressor binds to the lac operator to inhibit transcription in E. coli. This inhibition can be relieved by adding lactose or isopropyl-β-D-thiogalactopyranoside (IPTG).
   4612..5200    -  rep_origin     ori: high-copy-number ColE1/pMB1/pBR322/pUC origin of replication
   5371..6231    -  CDS            AmpR: β-lactamase; bla; confers resistance to ampicillin, carbenicillin, and related antibiotics
   6232..6336    -  promoter       AmpR promoter: bla
   6395..6447    -  misc_feature   bom (fragment): basis of mobility region from pBR322
>Addgene plasmid #24388 | pcDNA4-Beclin1 (FL) | addgene full sequence | sequence record 169128 | Addgene NGS results
TGTGTGTTGGAGGTCGCTGAGTAGTGCGCGAGCAAAATTTAAGCTACAACAAGGCAAGGCTTGACCGACA
ATTGCATGAAGAATCTGCTTAGGGTTAGGCGTTTTGCGCTGCTTCGCGATGTACGGGCCAGATATACGCG
TTGACATTGATTATTGACTAGTTATTAATAGTAATCAATTACGGGGTCATTAGTTCATAGCCCATATATG
GAGTTCCGCGTTACATAACTTACGGTAAATGGCCCGCCTGGCTGACCGCCCAACGACCCCCGCCCATTGA
CGTCAATAATGACGTATGTTCCCATAGTAACGCCAATAGGGACTTTCCATTGACGTCAATGGGTGGAGTA
TTTACGGTAAACTGCCCACTTGGCAGTACATCAAGTGTATCATATGCCAAGTACGCCCCCTATTGACGTC
AATGACGGTAAATGGCCCGCCTGGCATTATGCCCAGTACATGACCTTATGGGACTTTCCTACTTGGCAGT
ACATCTACGTATTAGTCATCGCTATTACCATGGTGATGCGGTTTTGGCAGTACATCAATGGGCGTGGATA
GCGGTTTGACTCACGGGGATTTCCAAGTCTCCACCCCATTGACGTCAATGGGAGTTTGTTTTGGCACCAA
AATCAACGGGACTTTCCAAAATGTCGTAACAACTCCGCCCCATTGACGCAAATGGGCGGTAGGCGTGTAC
GGTGGGAGGTCTATATAAGCAGAGCTCTCCCTATCAGTGATAGAGATCTCCCTATCAGTGATAGAGATCG
TCGACGAGCTCGTTTAGTGAACCGTCAGATCGCCTGGAGACGCCATCCACGCTGTTTTGACCTCCATAGA
AGACACCGGGACCGATCCAGCCTCCGGACTCTAGCGTTTAAACTTAAGCTTGGTACCGAGCTCGGATCC
[1350 nt withheld, positions 910-2259]
GGCGGCCGCGACTACAAAGACCATGACGGTGATTATAAAGATCATGACATCGACTACAAGGATGACGATG
ACAAGTGACTCGAGTCTAGAGGGCCCGTTTAAACCCGCTGATCAGCCTCGACTGTGCCTTCTAGTTGCCA
GCCATCTGTTGTTTGCCCCTCCCCCGTGCCTTCCTTGACCCTGGAAGGTGCCACTCCCACTGTCCTTTCC
TAATAAAATGAGGAAATTGCATCGCATTGTCTGAGTAGGTGTCATTCTATTCTGGGGGGTGGGGTGGGGC
AGGACAGCAAGGGGGAGGATTGGGAAGACAATAGCAGGCATGCTGGGGATGCGGTGGGCTCTATGGCTTC
TGAGGCGGAAAGAACCAGCTGGGGCTCTAGGGGGTATCCCC
[124 nt withheld, positions 2651-2774]
C
[91 nt withheld, positions 2776-2866]
A
[49 nt withheld, positions 2868-2916]
CCTTTGACGTTGGAGTCCACGTTCTTT
[37 nt withheld, positions 2944-2980]
ACCCTATCTCGGTCTATTCTTTTGATTTATAAGGGATTTTGCCGATTTCGGCCTATTGGTTAAAAAATGA
GCTGATTTAACAAAAATTTAACGCGAATTAATTCTGTGGAATGTGTGTCAGTTAGGGTGTGGAAAGTCCC
CAGGCTCCCCAGCAGGCAGAAGTATGCAAAGCATGCATCTCAATTAGTCAGCAACCAGGTGTGGAAAGTC
CCCAGGCTCCCCAGCAGGCAGAAGTATGCAAAGCATGCATCTCAATTAGTCAGCAACCATAGTCCCGCCC
CTAACTCCGCCCATCCCGCCCCTAACTCCGCCCAGTTCCGCCCATTCTCCGCCCCATGGCTGACTAATTT
TTTTTATTTATGCAGAGGCCGAGGCCGCCTCTGCCTCTGAGCTATTCCAGAAGTAGTGAGGAGGCTTTTT
TGGAGGCCTAGGCTTTTGCAAAAAGCTCCCGGGAGCTTGTATATCCATTTTCGGATCTGATCAGCACGTG
TTGACAATTAATCATCGGCATAGTATATCGGCATAGTATAATACGACAAGGTGAGGAACTAAACCATGGC
CAAGTTGACCAGTGCCGTTCCGGTGCTCACCGCGCGCGACGTCGCCGGAGCGGTCGAGTTCTGGACCGAC
CGGCTCGGGTTCTCCCGGGACTTCGTGGAGGACGACTTCGCCGGTGTGGTCCGGGACGACGTGACCCTGT
TCATCAGCGCGGTCCAGGACCAGGTGGTGCCGGACAACACCCTGGCCTGGGTGTGGGTGCGCGGCCTGGA
CGAGCTGTACGCCGAGTGGTCGGAGGTCGTGTCCACGAACTTCCGGGACGCCTCCGGGCCGGCCATGACC
GAGATCGGCGAGCAGCCGTGGGGGCGGGAGTTCGCCCTGCGCGACCCGGCCGGCAACTGCGTGCACTTCG
TGGCCGAGGAGCAGGACTGACACGTGCTACGAGATTTCGATTCCACCGCCGCCTTCTATGAAAGGTTGGG
CTTCGGAATCGTTTTCCGGGACGCCGGCTGGATGATCCTCCAGCGCGGGGATCTCATGCTGGAGTTCTTC
GCCCACCCCAACTTGTTTATTGCAGCTTATAATGGTTACAAATAAAGCAATAGCATCACAAATTTCACAA
ATAAAGCATTTTTTTCACTGCATTCTAGTTGTGGTTTGTCCAAACTCATCAATGTATCTTATCATGTCTG
TATACCGTCGACCTCTAGCTAGAGCTTGGCGTAATCATGGTCATAGCTGTTTCCTGTGTGAAATTGTTAT
CCGCTCACAATTCCACACAACATACGAGCCGGAAGCATAAAGTGTAAAGCCTGGGGTGCCTAATGAGTGA
GCTAACTCACATTAATTGCGTTGCGCTCACTGCCCGCTTTCCAGTCGGGAAACCTGTCGTGCCAGCTGCA
TTAATGAATCGGCCAACGCGCGGGGAGAGGCGGTTTGCGTATTGGGCGCTCTTCCGCTTCCTCGCTCACT
GACTCGCTGCGCTCGGTCGTTCGGCTGCGGCGAGCGGTATCAGCTCACTCAAAGGCGGTAATACGGTTAT
CCACAGAATCAGGGGATAACGCAGGAAAGAACATGTGAGCAAAAGGCCAGCAAAAGGCCAGGAACCGTAA
AAAGGCCGCGTTGCTGGCGTTTTTCCATAGGCTCCGCCCCCCTGACGAGCATCACAAAAATCGACGCTCA
AGTCAGAGGTGGCGAAACCCGACAGGACTATAAAGATACCAGGCGTTTCCCCCTGGAAGCTCCCTCGTGC
GCTCTCCTGTTCCGACCCTGCCGCTTACCGGATACCTGTCCGCCTTTCTCCCTTCGGGAAGCGTGGCGCT
TTCTCATAGCTCACGCTGTAGGTATCTCAGTTCGGTGTAGGTCGTTCGCTCCAAGCTGGGCTGTGTGCAC
GAACCCCCCGTTCAGCCCGACCGCTGCGCCTTATCCGGTAACTATCGTCTTGAGTCCAACCCGGTAAGAC
ACGACTTATCGCCACTGGCAGCAGCCACTGGTAACAGGATTAGCAGAGCGAGGTATGTAGGCGGTGCTAC
AGAGTTCTTGAAGTGGTGGCCTAACTACGGCTACACTAGAAGAACAGTATTTGGTATCTGCGCTCTGCTG
AAGCCAGTTACCTTCGGAAAAAGAGTTGGTAGCTCTTGATCCGGCAAACAAACCACCGCTGGTAGCGGTG
GTTTTTTTGTTTGCAAGCAGCAGATTACGCGCAGAAAAAAAGGATCTCAAGAAGATCCTTTGATCTTTTC
TACGGGGTCTGACGCTCAGTGGAACGAAAACTCACGTTAAGGGATTTTGGTCATGAGATTATCAAAAAGG
ATCTTCACCTAGATCCTTTTAAATTAAAAATGAAGTTTTAAATCAATCTAAAGTATATATGAGTAAACTT
GGTCTGACAGTTACCAATGCTTAATCAGTGAGGCACCTATCTCAGCGATCTGTCTATTTCGTTCATCCAT
AGTTGCCTGACTCCCCGTCGTGTAGATAACTACGATACGGGAGGGCTTACCATCTGGCCCCAGTGCTGCA
ATGATACCGCGAGACCCACGCTCACCGGCTCCAGATTTATCAGCAATAAACCAGCCAGCCGGAAGGGCCG
AGCGCAGAAGTGGTCCTGCAACTTTATCCGCCTCCATCCAGTCTATTAATTGTTGCCGGGAAGCTAGAGT
AAGTAGTTCGCCAGTTAATAGTTTGCGCAACGTTGTTGCCATTGCTACAGGCATCGTGGTGTCACGCTCG
TCGTTTGGTATGGCTTCATTCAGCTCCGGTTCCCAACGATCAAGGCGAGTTACATGATCCCCCATGTTGT
GCAAAAAAGCGGTTAGCTCCTTCGGTCCTCCGATCGTTGTCAGAAGTAAGTTGGCCGCAGTGTTATCACT
CATGGTTATGGCAGCACTGCATAATTCTCTTACTGTCATGCCATCCGTAAGATGCTTTTCTGTGACTGGT
GAGTACTCAACCAAGTCATTCTGAGAATAGTGTATGCGGCGACCGAGTTGCTCTTGCCCGGCGTCAATAC
GGGATAATACCGCGCCACATAGCAGAACTTTAAAAGTGCTCATCATTGGAAAACGTTCTTCGGGGCGAAA
ACTCTCAAGGATCTTACCGCTGTTGAGATCCAGTTCGATGTAACCCACTCGTGCACCCAACTGATCTTCA
GCATCTTTTACTTTCACCAGCGTTTCTGGGTGAGCAAAAACAGGAAGGCAAAATGCCGCAAAAAAGGGAA
TAAGGGCGACACGGAAATGTTGAATACTCATACTCTTCCTTTTTCAATATTATTGAAGCATTTATCAGGG
TTATTGTCTCATGAGCGGATACATATTTGAATGTATTTAGAAAAATAAACAAATAGGGGTTCCGCGCACA
TTTCCCCGAAAAGTGCCACCTGACGTCGACGGATCGGGAGATCTCCCGATCCCCTATGGTGCACTCTCAG
TACAATCTGCTCTGATGCCGCATAGTTAAGCCAGTATCTGCTCCCTGCT
