>Addgene plasmid #24388 | pcDNA4-Beclin1 (FL) | addgene partial sequence | sequence record 98328 | CMV-F 5'-CGCAAATGGGCGGTAGGCGTG-3'
CTATATAAGCAGAGCTCTCCCTATCAGTGATAGAGATCTCCCTATCAGTGATAGAGATCGTCGACGAGCT
CGTTTAGTGAACCGTCAGATCGCCTGGAGACGCCATCCACGCTGTTTTGACCTCCATAGAAGACACCGGG
ACCGATCCAGCCTCCGGACTCTAGCGTTTAAACTTAAGCTTGGTACCGAGCTCGGATCC
[902 nt withheld, positions 200-1101]
