>Addgene plasmid #24388 | pcDNA4-Beclin1 (FL) | addgene partial sequence | sequence record 98330 | M13-rev 5'-CAGGAAACAGCTATGACC-3'
GAGGTCGACGGTATACAGACATGATAAGATACATTGATGAGTTTGGACAAACCACAACTAGAATGCAGTG
AAAAAAATGCTTTATTTGTGAAATTTGTGATGCTATTGCTTTATTTGTAACCATTATAAGCTGCAATAAA
CAAGTTGGGGTGGGCGAAGAACTCCAGCATGAGATCCCCGCGCTGGAGGATCATCCAGCCGGCGTCCCGG
AAAACGATTCCGAAGCCCAACCTTTCATAGAAGGCGGCGGTGGAATCGAAATCTCGTAGCACGTGTCAGT
CCTGCTCCTCGGCCACGAAGTGCACGCAGTTGCCGGCCGGGTCGCGCAGGGCGAACTCCCGCCCCCACGG
CTGCTCGCCGATCTCGGTCATGGCCGGCCCGGAGGCGTCCCGGAAGTTCGTGGACACGACCTCCGACCAC
TCGGCGTACAGCTCGTCCAGGCCGCGCACCCACACCCAGGCCAGGGTGTTGTCCGGCACCACCTGGTCCT
GGACCGCGCTGATGAACAGGGTCACGTCGTCCCGGACCACACCGGCGAAGTCGTCCTCCACGAAGTCCCG
GGAGAACCCGAGCCGGTCGGTCCAGAACTCGACCGCTCCGGCGACGTCGCGCGCGGTGAGCACCGGAACG
GCACTGGTCAACTTGGCCATGGTTTAGTTCCTCACCTTGTCGTATTATACTATGCCGATATACTATGCCG
ATGATTAATTGTCAACACGTGCTGATCAGATCCGAAAATGGATATACAAGCTCCCGGGAGCTTTTTGCAA
AAGCCTAGGCCTCCAAAAAAGCCTCCTCACTACTTCTGGAATAGCTCAGAGGCAGAGGCGGCCTCGGCCT
CTGCATAAATAAAAAAAATTAGTCAGCCATGGGGCGGAGAATGGGCGGAACTGGGCGGAGTTAGGGGCGG
GATGGGCGGAGTTAGGGGCGGGACTATGGTTGCTGACTAATTGAGATGCATGCTTTGCATACTTCTGCCT
GCTGGGGAGCCTGGGGACTTTCCACACCTGGTTGCTGACTAATTGAGATGCATGCTTTG
