>Addgene plasmid #24388 | pcDNA4-Beclin1 (FL) | addgene partial sequence | sequence record 98411 | BGH-rev 5'-TAGAAGGCACAGTCGAGG-3'
GTTTAAACGGGCCCTCTAGACTCGAGTCACTTGTCATCGTCATCCTTGTAGTCGATGTCATGATCTTTAT
AATCACCGTCATGGTCTTTGTAGTCGCGGCCGCC
[884 nt withheld, positions 105-988]
